Addgene plasmid #132740: pAG_ToeRep_N09_trigger
Purpose: T7 RNAP-driven expression of first-generation toehold repressor index 9 trigger RNA
Depositing lab: Alexander Green & Peng Yin. Depositing organization: Harvard University. Publication: De novo-designed translation-repressing riboregulators for multi-input cellular logic. Kim J, Zhou Y, Carlson PD, Teichmann M, Chaudhary S, Simmel FC, Silver PA, Collins JJ, Lucks JB, Yin P, Green AA. Nat Chem Biol. 2019 Dec;15(12):1173-1182. doi: 10.1038/s41589-019-0388-1. Epub 2019 Nov 4. PubMed 31686032.
Backbone
  Vector backbone: pCDFduet
  Backbone size w/o insert (bp): 3331
  Vector type: Bacterial Expression
Growth in bacteria
  Bacterial resistance: Streptomycin, 50 μg/mL
  Growth temperature: 37°C
  Growth strain: DH5alpha
  Copy number: High Copy
Gene/Insert
  Gene/Insert name: ToeRep_N09_trigger
  Species: Synthetic
  Insert size (bp): 80
  Cloning method: Gibson Cloning
  Sequencing primers: 5′ CGTTACTGGTTTCACATTCACCACCC
Terms and licenses: Academic/Nonprofit Terms; Industry Terms: Not Available to Industry
Depositor comments: Please visit https://www.biorxiv.org/content/10.1101/501783v1 for bioRxiv preprint.
How to cite: pAG_ToeRep_N09_trigger was a gift from Alexander Green & Peng Yin (Addgene plasmid # 132740 ; http://n2t.net/addgene:132740 ; RRID:Addgene_132740)
