[The description below was written by a language model from this plasmid's Addgene catalogue record and pLannotate feature annotations shown in this document.]
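Description:
pAG_ToeRep_N09_trigger is a bacterial expression plasmid built on the pCDFDuet backbone that transcribes a short synthetic RNA, the trigger for first-generation toehold repressor number 9. The full sequence is 3,411 nt, consisting of a 3,331 bp backbone plus an insert of about 80 bp introduced by Gibson assembly. It replicates from the CloDF13 (CDF) origin, which is compatible with other common origin classes and so lets the plasmid coexist in one E. coli cell with additional plasmids. Selection is through the aadA aminoglycoside adenylyltransferase gene (SmR), annotated as driven by an AmpR (bla) promoter, which confers streptomycin and spectinomycin resistance. The backbone also carries lacI with its own promoter, an adjacent CAP binding site, and a small non-functional tetracycline-resistance fragment that appears to be a backbone remnant.

The payload lies between a T7 promoter, which spans the numbering origin of the circular sequence, and a T7 terminator roughly 80 nt downstream. The trigger itself is not annotated in the feature table, but its recorded size matches this interval. No ribosome binding site or coding sequence is annotated there, consistent with the product being a non-coding RNA. Transcription depends on T7 RNA polymerase, so expression needs a host that supplies that enzyme. The table does not annotate a lac operator next to the T7 promoter.

In toehold repressor systems, a trigger RNA base-pairs with a cognate switch RNA and shuts off translation of the downstream gene. This plasmid is therefore meant to be paired with a matching switch/reporter construct on a compatible plasmid, for characterising translation-repressing riboregulators and building multi-input RNA-based logic in cells.
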