Features (pLannotate 1.2.2; 9 found; start..end, strand, type, name):
     82..128     +  terminator     T7 terminator: transcription terminator for bacteriophage T7 RNA polymerase
    299..1090    -  CDS            SmR: aminoglycoside adenylyltransferase (Murphy, 1985); aadA; confers resistance to spectinomycin and streptomycin
   1091..1182    -  promoter       AmpR promoter: bla
   1230..1968    -  rep_origin     CloDF13 ori: Plasmids containing the CloDF13 (CDF) origin of replication can be propagated in E. coli cells that contain additional plasmids with compatible origins.
   2065..2129    -  CDS            TcR (fragment): tetracycline efflux protein; tet; confers resistance to tetracycline
   2144..2165    -  protein_bind   CAP binding site: CAP binding activates transcription in the presence of cAMP. E. coli catabolite activator protein
   2178..3260    -  CDS            lacI: lac repressor; lacI; The lac repressor binds to the lac operator to inhibit transcription in E. coli. This inhibition can be relieved by adding lactose or isopropyl-β-D-thiogalactopyranoside (IPTG).
   3261..3338    -  promoter       lacI promoter: lacI
   3396..3       +  promoter       T7 promoter (across the origin): promoter for bacteriophage T7 RNA polymerase
>Addgene plasmid #132740 | pAG_ToeRep_N09_trigger | addgene full sequence | sequence record 261807 | Addgene NGS Result
AGGGTCAAGGCATTAGCCCTAATGCCTTGAATACTTACAATCATCGCCTTCATTCAACTTTATATTCTTC
TTCACTTTACTTAGCATAACCCCTTGGGGCCTCTAAACGGGTCTTGAGGGGTTTTTTGCTGAAACCTCAG
GCATTTGAGAAGCACACGGTCACACTGCTTCCGGTAGTCAATAAACCGGTAAACCAGCAATAGACATAAG
CGGCTATTTAACGACCCTGCCCTGAACCGACGACCGGGTCATCGTGGCCGGATCTTGCGGCCCCTCGGCT
TGAACGAATTGTTAGACATTATTTGCCGACTACCTTGGTGATCTCGCCTTTCACGTAGTGGACAAATTCT
TCCAACTGATCTGCGCGCGAGGCCAAGCGATCTTCTTCTTGTCCAAGATAAGCCTGTCTAGCTTCAAGTA
TGACGGGCTGATACTGGGCCGGCAGGCGCTCCATTGCCCAGTCGGCAGCGACATCCTTCGGCGCGATTTT
GCCGGTTACTGCGCTGTACCAAATGCGGGACAACGTAAGCACTACATTTCGCTCATCGCCAGCCCAGTCG
GGCGGCGAGTTCCATAGCGTTAAGGTTTCATTTAGCGCCTCAAATAGATCCTGTTCAGGAACCGGATCAA
AGAGTTCCTCCGCCGCTGGACCTACCAAGGCAACGCTATGTTCTCTTGCTTTTGTCAGCAAGATAGCCAG
ATCAATGTCGATCGTGGCTGGCTCGAAGATACCTGCAAGAATGTCATTGCGCTGCCATTCTCCAAATTGC
AGTTCGCGCTTAGCTGGATAACGCCACGGAATGATGTCGTCGTGCACAACAATGGTGACTTCTACAGCGC
GGAGAATCTCGCTCTCTCCAGGGGAAGCCGAAGTTTCCAAAAGGTCGTTGATCAAAGCTCGCCGCGTTGT
TTCATCAAGCCTTACGGTCACCGTAACCAGCAAATCAATATCACTGTGTGGCTTCAGGCCGCCATCCACT
GCGGAGCCGTACAAATGTACGGCCAGCAACGTCGGTTCGAGATGGCGCTCGATGACGCCAACTACCTCTG
ATAGTTGAGTCGATACTTCGGCGATCACCGCTTCCCTCATACTCTTCCTTTTTCAATATTATTGAAGCAT
TTATCAGGGTTATTGTCTCATGAGCGGATACATATTTGAATGTATTTAGAAAAATAAACAAATAGCTAGC
TCACTCGGTCGCTACGCTCCGGGCGTGAGACTGCGGCGGGCGCTGCGGACACATACAAAGTTACCCACAG
ATTCCGTGGATAAGCAGGGGACTAACATGTGAGGCAAAACAGCAGGGCCGCGCCGGTGGCGTTTTTCCAT
AGGCTCCGCCCTCCTGCCAGAGTTCACATAAACAGACGCTTTTCCGGTGCATCTGTGGGAGCCGTGAGGC
TCAACCATGAATCTGACAGTACGGGCGAAACCCGACAGGACTTAAAGATCCCCACCGTTTCCGGCGGGTC
GCTCCCTCTTGCGCTCTCCTGTTCCGACCCTGCCGTTTACCGGATACCTGTTCCGCCTTTCTCCCTTACG
GGAAGTGTGGCGCTTTCTCATAGCTCACACACTGGTATCTCGGCTCGGTGTAGGTCGTTCGCTCCAAGCT
GGGCTGTAAGCAAGAACTCCCCGTTCAGCCCGACTGCTGCGCCTTATCCGGTAACTGTTCACTTGAGTCC
AACCCGGAAAAGCACGGTAAAACGCCACTGGCAGCAGCCATTGGTAACTGGGAGTTCGCAGAGGATTTGT
TTAGCTAAACACGCGGTTGCTCTTGAAGTGTGCGCCAAAGTCCGGCTACACTGGAAGGACAGATTTGGTT
GCTGTGCTCTGCGAAAGCCAGTTACCACGGTTAAGCAGTTCCCCAACTGACTTAACCTTCGATCAAACCA
CCTCCCCAGGTGGTTTTTTCGTTTACAGGGCAAAAGATTACGCGCAGAAAAAAAGGATCTCAAGAAGATC
CTTTGATCTTTTCTACTGAACCGCTCTAGATTTCAGTGCAATTTATCTCTTCAAATGTAGCACCTGAAGT
CAGCCCCATACGATATAAGTTGTAATTCTCATGTTAGTCATGCCCCGCGCCCACCGGAAGGAGCTGACTG
GGTTGAAGGCTCTCAAGGGCATCGGTCGAGATCCCGGTGCCTAATGAGTGAGCTAACTTACATTAATTGC
GTTGCGCTCACTGCCCGCTTTCCAGTCGGGAAACCTGTCGTGCCAGCTGCATTAATGAATCGGCCAACGC
GCGGGGAGAGGCGGTTTGCGTATTGGGCGCCAGGGTGGTTTTTCTTTTCACCAGTGAGACGGGCAACAGC
TGATTGCCCTTCACCGCCTGGCCCTGAGAGAGTTGCAGCAAGCGGTCCACGCTGGTTTGCCCCAGCAGGC
GAAAATCCTGTTTGATGGTGGTTAACGGCGGGATATAACATGAGCTGTCTTCGGTATCGTCGTATCCCAC
TACCGAGATGTCCGCACCAACGCGCAGCCCGGACTCGGTAATGGCGCGCATTGCGCCCAGCGCCATCTGA
TCGTTGGCAACCAGCATCGCAGTGGGAACGATGCCCTCATTCAGCATTTGCATGGTTTGTTGAAAACCGG
ACATGGCACTCCAGTCGCCTTCCCGTTCCGCTATCGGCTGAATTTGATTGCGAGTGAGATATTTATGCCA
GCCAGCCAGACGCAGACGCGCCGAGACAGAACTTAATGGGCCCGCTAACAGCGCGATTTGCTGGTGACCC
AATGCGACCAGATGCTCCACGCCCAGTCGCGTACCGTCTTCATGGGAGAAAATAATACTGTTGATGGGTG
TCTGGTCAGAGACATCAAGAAATAACGCCGGAACATTAGTGCAGGCAGCTTCCACAGCAATGGCATCCTG
GTCATCCAGCGGATAGTTAATGATCAGCCCACTGACGCGTTGCGCGAGAAGATTGTGCACCGCCGCTTTA
CAGGCTTCGACGCCGCTTCGTTCTACCATCGACACCACCACGCTGGCACCCAGTTGATCGGCGCGAGATT
TAATCGCCGCGACAATTTGCGACGGCGCGTGCAGGGCCAGACTGGAGGTGGCAACGCCAATCAGCAACGA
CTGTTTGCCCGCCAGTTGTTGTGCCACGCGGTTGGGAATGTAATTCAGCTCCGCCATCGCCGCTTCCACT
TTTTCCCGCGTTTTCGCAGAAACGTGGCTGGCCTGGTTCACCACGCGGGAAACGGTCTGATAAGAGACAC
CGGCATACTCTGCGACATCGTATAACGTTACTGGTTTCACATTCACCACCCTGAATTGACTCTCTTCCGG
GCGCTATCATGCCATACCGCGAAAGGTTTTGCGCCATTCGATGGTGTCCGGGATCTCGACGCTCTCCCTT
ATGAACGTGTACGGGCTATCTGGCTTTCGTTGCGCTAATACGACTCACTAT
