>Addgene plasmid #132740 | pAG_ToeRep_N09_trigger | depositor partial sequence | sequence record 255228 | First generation toehold repressor trigger N09
GGGTCAAGGCATTAGCCCTAATGCCTTGAATACTTACAATCATCGCCTTCATTCAACTTTATATTCTTCT
TCACTTTACT
